>Addgene plasmid #215024 | pAAV_FKBP-V5-PRRX1 | depositor full sequence | sequence record 419370 | pAAV_FKBP-V5-PRRX1 sequence 6219 bps
TTGAGATCCTTTTTTTCTGCGCGTAATCTGCTGCTTGCAAACAAAAAAACCACCGCTACCAGCGGTGGTT
TGTTTGCCGGATCAAGAGCTACCAACTCTTTTTCCGAAGGTAACTGGCTTCAGCAGAGCGCAGATACCAA
ATACTGTTCTTCTAGTGTAGCCGTAGTTAGGCCACCACTTCAAGAACTCTGTAGCACCGCCTACATACCT
CGCTCTGCTAATCCTGTTACCAGTGGCTGCTGCCAGTGGCGATAAGTCGTGTCTTACCGGGTTGGACTCA
AGACGATAGTTACCGGATAAGGCGCAGCGGTCGGGCTGAACGGGGGGTTCGTGCACACAGCCCAGCTTGG
AGCGAACGACCTACACCGAACTGAGATACCTACAGCGTGAGCTATGAGAAAGCGCCACGCTTCCCGAAGG
GAGAAAGGCGGACAGGTATCCGGTAAGCGGCAGGGTCGGAACAGGAGAGCGCACGAGGGAGCTTCCAGGG
GGAAACGCCTGGTATCTTTATAGTCCTGTCGGGTTTCGCCACCTCTGACTTGAGCGTCGATTTTTGTGAT
GCTCGTCAGGGGGGCGGAGCCTATGGAAAAACGCCAGCAACGCGGCCTTTTTACGGTTCCTGGCCTTTTG
CTGGCCTTTTGCTCACATGTTCTTTCCTGCGTTATCCCCTGATTCTGTGGATAACCGTATTACCGCCTTT
GAGTGAGCTGATACCGCTCGCCGCAGCCGAACGACCGAGCGCAGCGAGTCAGTGAGCGAGGAAGCGGAAG
AGCGCCCAATACGCAAACCGCCTCTCCCCGCGCGTTGGCCGATTCATTAATGCAGCTGCGCGCTCGCTCG
CTCACTGAGGCCGCCCGGGCAAAGCCCGGGCGTCGGGCGACCTTTGGTCGCCCGGCCTCAGTGAGCGAGC
GAGCGCGCAGAGAGGGAGTGGCCAACTCCATCACTAGGGGTTCCTTGTAGTTAATGATTAACCCGCCATG
CTACTTATCTACGTAGCCATGCTCTAGCGGCCTCGGCCTCTGCATAAATAAAAAAAATTAGTCAGCCATG
AGCTTGGCCCATTGCATACGTTGTATCCATATCATAATATGTACATTTATATTGGCTCATGTCCAACATT
ACCGCCATGTTGACATTGATTATTGACTAGGTGCCAGAGAGCTTCTTGATCCAACTGAGAAGGAAAAAGG
AGCCCAGCAAGAAGAGGGGGAGAGAGAGAAGGGGAAAGGGGGGAACCCACCAGCACCCTCCGTCGGACTC
TTGAAGCCTTTTTTTTTTAATTCTTAATTTTTTTTTTTACTCTTTACAAAAAGTAAAGTGAGAATCCTGC
TCTCTAATACATCTGCAAGACATCACCCTCTCCTCCTGAAACTTTAGTCACTCCTGAGAATCCACAGGAG
TGCAGAGAGGGGGGAACACGTTTTCTTGAAGATGTTTTAAAGCTGGAACAAGCCTTCTTCTGTTGGTGCT
TGAACTCTTGCCTGGGAATAACTTTTTTAACCTTTAAAAAAACCATTCACTTTGATTCTTCTCTCCCACC
CCTTCTTCTCTCTTCTTCTGTTTGCCTAACTCCCCCGCCCTGCTGGCCTCCGCTTTCCTCTCTCCCCCTT
GTTATTATTTTTAGTCTGTGCGTGTGGACACTTTTGGAGAGTTGGAAGGGATTTTTTTCTCCTGACTTGA
ACATAGGGTGACTTTTTAATATTGTATTTTACTGTGGATTATCTCTTTGGACCGCGCCGGACTTGGCCTC
AGGAAATCAACCAATGCTGCGGAAGGCGGCTGGTGCACAACGCTCTGCTCTACAGAAGGGGGTCCCCCAC
CCTCTTTTCCAATTTTTTTTTTTTGGCCTTCCTCTCCTTCCCTCCCTCTTCCTCCCTCTCTCTCTCTCTC
TCTCCACTACCCCCCTCTTTCTTCCCCACTCGGCTCCTCTCCCCCCTCGCGCCCACAGCGTTTGGTGTTG
ATTCGAGCGGGAAGAGGGGGGTGGGTGGGATCGGTGGGGGAGACCATGGGAGTGCAGGTGGAAACCATCT
CCCCAGGAGACGGGCGCACCTTCCCCAAGCGCGGCCAGACCTGCGTGGTGCACTACACCGGGATGCTTGA
AGATGGAAAGAAAGTTGATTCCTCCCGGGACAGAAACAAGCCCTTTAAGTTTATGCTAGGCAAGCAGGAG
GTGATCCGAGGCTGGGAAGAAGGGGTTGCCCAGATGAGTGTGGGTCAGAGAGCCAAACTGACTATATCTC
CAGATTATGCCTATGGTGCCACTGGGCACCCAGGCATCATCCCACCACATGCCACTCTCGTCTTCGATGT
GGAGCTTCTAAAACTGGAATCTGGATCCGGTTCCGGCAAGCCCATCCCCAACCCCCTGCTGGGCCTGGAC
AGCACCTCCGGTTCAGGCTCTGGATCCGGTTCCACCTCCAGCTACGGGCACGTTCTGGAGCGGCAACCGG
CGCTGGGCGGCCGCTTGGACAGCCCGGGCAACCTCGACACCCTGCAGGCGAAAAAGAACTTCTCCGTCAG
TCACCTGCTAGACCTGGAGGAAGCCGGGGACATGGTGGCGGCACAGGCGGATGAGAACGTGGGCGAGGCT
GGCCGGAGCCTGCTGGAGTCGCCGGGACTCACCAGCGGCAGCGACACCCCGCAGCAGGACAGTGAGTGAG
GGGCGCATGCCCACGGGGGTGTGTGCCCGGGACAGAGGGCGGGGACCCGTGTAGGGCAGCTAGAGCCCGT
CCGCGGCCAGAAAGACAAGGTCCTGGGACCAGGAGAGGTGATGGCAGACTTCAAAGGAAGGGCCAGTCAC
AGGGGAAACCAGATGAGAAAAGCGGGTCTCGGCCGAGGGCATAGCCAAGGAGGACGCTGGAGAGAGGCTC
CAAGGTCCGGGGACACTCCGAGGCCCTGCGGTCTCAGGCAGGGACTCTGTCCGCGGCGGACTCTCTTTAC
TTCGGCTAGGCACCGGCTCGGTTCATCCCGCACGCGGGGCGGCGGGGCTGGGCTGGGAAAAGGTCTTAGC
GGGGTGCAAACTCAGAGAGCCAGCGCTGTTTGGGAAAGCAGCAGGTTAAAGATGCTGAGTCGGGTTGGAA
GGGCTTCTCTCGGGCAGCGTATGACGGCTTGAGGGAGGGCACCAGGCACAGGGAGCAGGACTTGGCGCTG
CTCAGGCTGCACTCTCCACGCGGGCACCGTAAGGCCGGGCGCGACCGGGAGGCCCCGAGAGAACGCCCGG
CCCCAGACGCTGGAGCTGCTCTCTGCCCCCTGCTGTTGCCTCTACCGCAAACTAGAGCATGGCTACGTAG
ATAAGTAGCATGGCGGGTTAATCATTAACTACAAGGAACCCCTAGTGATGGAGTTGGCCACTCCCTCTCT
GCGCGCTCGCTCGCTCACTGAGGCCGGGCGACCAAAGGTCGCCCGACGCCCGGGCTTTGCCCGGGCGGCC
TCAGTGAGCGAGCGAGCGCGCAGCTGGCGTAATAGCGAAGAGGCCCGCACCGATCGCCCTTCCCAACAGT
TGCGCAGCCTGAATGGCGAATGGCGATTCC
[38 nt withheld, positions 3531-3568]
C
[378 nt withheld, positions 3570-3947]
C
[91 nt withheld, positions 3949-4039]
A
[49 nt withheld, positions 4041-4089]
CCTTTGACGTTGGAGTCCACGTTCTTT
[37 nt withheld, positions 4117-4153]
ACCCTATCTCGGTCTATTCTTTTGATTTATAAGGGATTTTGCCGATTTCGGCCTATTGGTTAAAAAATGA
GCTGATTTAACAAAAATTTAACGCGAATTTTAACAAAATATTAACGCTTACAATTTAAATATTTGCTTAT
ACAATCT
[100 nt withheld, positions 4301-4400]
CTCAGGCAATGACCTGATAGCCTTTGTAG
[69 nt withheld, positions 4430-4498]
T
[44 nt withheld, positions 4500-4543]
ACCTACACATTACTCA
[44 nt withheld, positions 4560-4603]
TTGCGTTGAAATAAAGGCTTCTCCC
[83 nt withheld, positions 4629-4711]
TTCTTTGCCTTGCCTGTATGATTTATTGGATGTTGGAATCGCCTGATGCGGTATTTTCTCCTTACGCATC
TGTGCGGTATTTCACACCGCATATGGTGCACTCTCAGTACAATCTGCTCTGATGCCGCATAGTTAAGCCA
GCCCCGACACCCGCCAACACCCGCTGACGCGCCCTGACGGGCTTGTCTGCTCCCGGCATCCGCTTACAGA
CAAGCTGTGACCGTCTCCGGGAGCTGCATGTGTCAGAGGTTTTCACCGTCATCACCGAAACGCGCGAGAC
GAAAGGGCCTCGTGATACGCCTATTTTTATAGGTTAATGTCATGATAATAATGGTTTCTTAGACGTCAGG
TGGCACTTTTCGGGGAAATGTGCGCGGAACCCCTATTTGTTTATTTTTCTAAATACATTCAAATATGTAT
CCGCTCATGAGACAATAACCCTGATAAATGCTTCAATAATATTGAAAAAGGAAGAGTATGAGTATTCAAC
ATTTCCGTGTCGCCCTTATTCCCTTTTTTGCGGCATTTTGCCTTCCTGTTTTTGCTCACCCAGAAACGCT
GGTGAAAGTAAAAGATGCTGAAGATCAGTTGGGTGCACGAGTGGGTTACATCGAACTGGATCTCAACAGC
GGTAAGATCCTTGAGAGTTTTCGCCCCGAAGAACGTTTTCCAATGATGAGCACTTTTAAAGTTCTGCTAT
GTGGCGCGGTATTATCCCGTATTGACGCCGGGCAAGAGCAACTCGGTCGCCGCATACACTATTCTCAGAA
TGACTTGGTTGAGTACTCACCAGTCACAGAAAAGCATCTTACGGATGGCATGACAGTAAGAGAATTATGC
AGTGCTGCCATAACCATGAGTGATAACACTGCGGCCAACTTACTTCTGACAACGATCGGAGGACCGAAGG
AGCTAACCGCTTTTTTGCACAACATGGGGGATCATGTAACTCGCCTTGATCGTTGGGAACCGGAGCTGAA
TGAAGCCATACCAAACGACGAGCGTGACACCACGATGCCTGTAGCAATGGCAACAACGTTGCGCAAACTA
TTAACTGGCGAACTACTTACTCTAGCTTCCCGGCAACAATTAATAGACTGGATGGAGGCGGATAAAGTTG
CAGGACCACTTCTGCGCTCGGCCCTTCCGGCTGGCTGGTTTATTGCTGATAAATCTGGAGCCGGTGAGCG
TGGGTCTCGCGGTATCATTGCAGCACTGGGGCCAGATGGTAAGCCCTCCCGTATCGTAGTTATCTACACG
ACGGGGAGTCAGGCAACTATGGATGAACGAAATAGACAGATCGCTGAGATAGGTGCCTCACTGATTAAGC
ATTGGTAACTGTCAGACCAAGTTTACTCATATATACTTTAGATTGATTTAAAACTTCATTTTTAATTTAA
AAGGATCTAGGTGAAGATCCTTTTTGATAATCTCATGACCAAAATCCCTTAACGTGAGTTTTCGTTCCAC
TGAGCGTCAGACCCCGTAGAAAAGATCAAAGGATCTTC
Features (pLannotate 1.2.2; 16 found; start..end, strand, type, name):
      1..589     +  rep_origin     ori: high-copy-number ColE1/pMB1/pBR322/pUC origin of replication
    772..828     +  CDS            lacI (fragment): lac repressor; lacI; The lac repressor binds to the lac operator to inhibit transcription in E. coli. This inhibition can be relieved by adding lactose or isopropyl-β-D-thiogalactopyranoside (IPTG).
    822..955     -  repeat_region  AAV2 ITR: inverted terminal repeat of adeno-associated virus serotype 2 inverted
   1007..1050    -  rep_origin     SV40 ori (fragment): SV40 origin of replication
   1132..1150    +  enhancer       CMV enhancer (fragment): human cytomegalovirus immediate early enhancer
   2006..2330    +  CDS            FKBP-V (fragment): F36V mutant of FK506-binding protein FKBP12 binds synthetic ligands that do not bind wild-type FKBP
   2414..2656    +  CDS            PRRX1 (fragment): PRRX1_HUMAN - Also known as PMX1. Experimental evidence at protein level: Swiss-Prot protein existence level 1. Acts as a transcriptional regulator of muscle creatine kinase (MCK) and so has a role in the establishment of diverse mesodermal muscle types. The protein binds to an A/T-rich element in the muscle creatine enhancer (By similarity). From Homo sapiens (Human).
   3324..3456    +  repeat_region  AAV2 ITR (fragment): inverted terminal repeat of adeno-associated virus serotype 2 inverted
   3451..3520    +  CDS            lacZα (fragment): LacZα fragment of β-galactosidase; lacZ fragment
   3531..3836    +  CDS            M13 gene IV (fragment) (sequence partly withheld): pIV; IV; phage assembly
   3824..4252    +  rep_origin     f1 ori (sequence partly withheld): f1 bacteriophage origin of replication; arrow indicates direction of (+) strand synthesis
   4342..4745    +  CDS            M13 gene II (fragment) (sequence partly withheld): pII; II; replication
   4753..4852    -  misc_feature   bom (fragment): basis of mobility region from pBR322
   4954..4989    -  CDS            rop (fragment): Rop protein, which maintains plasmids at low copy number; rop
   5084..5188    +  promoter       AmpR promoter: bla
   5189..6049    +  CDS            AmpR: β-lactamase; bla; confers resistance to ampicillin, carbenicillin, and related antibiotics
