>Addgene plasmid #215024 | pAAV_FKBP-V5-PRRX1 | addgene full sequence | sequence record 433784 | Addgene NGS Result
TTGAGATCCTTTTTTTCTGCGCGTAATCTGCTGCTTGCAAACAAAAAAACCACCGCTACCAGCGGTGGTT
TGTTTGCCGGATCAAGAGCTACCAACTCTTTTTCCGAAGGTAACTGGCTTCAGCAGAGCGCAGATACCAA
ATACTGTTCTTCTAGTGTAGCCGTAGTTAGGCCACCACTTCAAGAACTCTGTAGCACCGCCTACATACCT
CGCTCTGCTAATCCTGTTACCAGTGGCTGCTGCCAGTGGCGATAAGTCGTGTCTTACCGGGTTGGACTCA
AGACGATAGTTACCGGATAAGGCGCAGCGGTCGGGCTGAACGGGGGGTTCGTGCACACAGCCCAGCTTGG
AGCGAACGACCTACACCGAACTGAGATACCTACAGCGTGAGCTATGAGAAAGCGCCACGCTTCCCGAAGG
GAGAAAGGCGGACAGGTATCCGGTAAGCGGCAGGGTCGGAACAGGAGAGCGCACGAGGGAGCTTCCAGGG
GGAAACGCCTGGTATCTTTATAGTCCTGTCGGGTTTCGCCACCTCTGACTTGAGCGTCGATTTTTGTGAT
GCTCGTCAGGGGGGCGGAGCCTATGGAAAAACGCCAGCAACGCGGCCTTTTTACGGTTCCTGGCCTTTTG
CTGGCCTTTTGCTCACATGTTCTTTCCTGCGTTATCCCCTGATTCTGTGGATAACCGTATTACCGCCTTT
GAGTGAGCTGATACCGCTCGCCGCAGCCGAACGACCGAGCGCAGCGAGTCAGTGAGCGAGGAAGCGGAAG
AGCGCCCAATACGCAAACCGCCTCTCCCCGCGCGTTGGCCGATTCATTAATGCAGCTGCGCGCTCGCTCG
CTCACTGAGGCCGCCCGGGCAAAGCCCGGGCGTCGGGCGACCTTTGGTCGCCCGGCCTCAGTGAGCGAGC
GAGCGCGCAGAGAGGGAGTGGCCAACTCCATCACTAGGGGTTCCTTGTAGTTAATGATTAACCCGCCATG
CTACTTATCTACGTAGCCATGCTCTAGCGGCCTCGGCCTCTGCATAAATAAAAAAAATTAGTCAGCCATG
AGCTTGGCCCATTGCATACGTTGTATCCATATCATAATATGTACATTTATATTGGCTCATGTCCAACATT
ACCGCCATGTTGACATTGATTATTGACTAGGTGCCAGAGAGCTTCTTGATCCAACTGAGAAGGAAAAAGG
AGCCCAGCAAGAAGAGGGGGAGAGAGAGAAGGGAAAGGGGGGAACCCACCAGCACCCTCCGTCGGACTCT
TGAAGCCTTTTTTTTTAATTCTTAATTTTTTTTTTTACTCTTTACAAAAAGTAAAGTGAGAATCCTGCTC
TCTAATACATCTGCAAGACATCACCCTCTCCTCCTGAAACTTTAGTCACTCCTGAGAATCCACAGGAGTG
CAGAGAGGGGGGAACACGTTTTCTTGAAGATGTTTTAAAGCTGGAACAAGCCTTCTTCTGTTGGTGCTTG
AACTCTTGCCTGGGAATAACTTTTTTAACCTTTAAAAAAACCATTCACTTTGATTCTTCTCTCCCACCCC
TTCTTCTCTCTTCTTCTGTTTGCCTAACTCCCCCGCCCTGCTGGCCTCCGCTTTCCTCTCTCCCCCTTGT
TATTATTTTTAGTCTGTGCGTGTGGACACTTTTGGAGAGTTGGAAGGGATTTTTTTCTCCTGACTTGAAC
ATAGGGTGACTTTTTAATATTGTATTTTAGTGTGGATTATCTCTTTGGACCGCGCCGGACTTGGCCTCAG
GAAAGCAACCAAGGCTGCGGAAGGCGGCTGGTGCAGAACGCTCTGCTCTACAGAAGGGGGTCCCCCGCCC
TCTTTTCCAATTTTTTTTTTTGGCCTTCCTCTCCTTCCCTCCCTCTTCCTCCCTCTCTCTCTCTCTCTCT
CCACTACCCCCCTCTTTCTTCCCCACTCGGCTCCTCTCCCCCCTCGCGCCCACAGCGTTTGGTGTTGATT
CGAGCGGGAAGAGGGGGGTGGGTGGGATCGGTGGGGGAGACCATGGGAGTGCAGGTGGAAACCATCTCCC
CAGGAGACGGGCGCACCTTCCCCAAGCGCGGCCAGACCTGCGTGGTGCACTACACCGGGATGCTTGAAGA
TGGAAAGAAAGTTGATTCCTCCCGGGACAGAAACAAGCCCTTTAAGTTTATGCTAGGCAAGCAGGAGGTG
ATCCGAGGCTGGGAAGAAGGGGTTGCCCAGATGAGTGTGGGTCAGAGAGCCAAACTGACTATATCTCCAG
ATTATGCCTATGGTGCCACTGGGCACCCAGGCATCATCCCACCACATGCCACTCTCGTCTTCGATGTGGA
GCTTCTAAAACTGGAATCTGGATCCGGTTCCGGCAAGCCCATCCCCAACCCCCTGCTGGGCCTGGACAGC
ACCTCCGGTTCAGGCTCTGGATCCGGTTCCACCTCCAGCTACGGGCACGTTCTGGAGCGGCAACCGGCGC
TGGGCGGCCGCTTGGACAGCCCGGGCAACCTCGACACCCTGCAGGCGAAAAAGAACTTCTCCGTCAGTCA
CCTGCTAGACCTGGAGGAAGCCGGGGACATGGTGGCGGCACAGGCGGATGAGAACGTGGGCGAGGCTGGC
CGGAGCCTGCTGGAGTCGCCGGGACTCACCAGCGGCAGCGACACCCCGCAGCAGGACAGTGAGTGAGGGG
CGCATGCCCACGGGGGTGTGTGCCCGGGACAGAGGGCGGGGACCCGTGTAGGGCAGCTAGAGCCCGTCCG
CGGCCAGAAAGACAAGGTCCTGGGACCAGGAGAGGTGATGGCAGACTTCAAAGGAAGGGCCAGTCACAGG
GGAAACCAGATGAGAAAAGCGGGTCTCGGCCGAGGGCATAGCCAAGGAGGACGCTGGAGAGAGGCTCCAA
GGTCCGGGGACACTCCGAGGCCCTGCGGTCTCAGGCAGGGACTCTGTCCGCGGCGGACTCTCTTTACTTC
GGCCAGGCACCGGCTCGGTTCATCCCGCACGCGGGGCGGCGGGGCTGGGCTGGGAAAAGGTCTTAGCGGG
GTGCAAACTCAGAGAGCCAGCGCTGTTTGGGAAAGCAGCAGGTTAAAGATGCTGAGTCGGGTTGGAAGGG
CTTCTCTCGGGCAGCGTATGACGGCTTGAGGGAGGGCACCAGGCACAGGGAGCAGGACTTGGCGCTGCTC
AGGCTGCACTCTCCACGCGGGCACCGTAAGGCCGGGCGCGACCGGGAGGCCCCGAGAGAACGCCCGGCCC
CAGACGCTGGAGCTGCTCTCTGCCCCCTGCTGTTGCCTCTACCGCAAACTAGAGCATGGCTACGTAGACA
AGTAGCATGGCGGGTTAATCATTAACTACAAGGAACCCCTAGTGATGGAGTTGGCCACTCCCTCTCTGCG
CGCTCGCTCGCTCACTGAGGCCGGGCGACCAAAGGTCGCCCGACGCCCGGGCTTTGCCCGGGCGGCCTCA
GTGAGCGAGCGAGCGCGCAGCTGGCGTAATAGCGAAGAGGCCCGCACCGATCGCCCTTCCCAACAGTTGC
GCAGCCTGAATGGCGAATGGCGATTCC
[38 nt withheld, positions 3528-3565]
C
[378 nt withheld, positions 3567-3944]
C
[91 nt withheld, positions 3946-4036]
A
[49 nt withheld, positions 4038-4086]
CCTTTGACGTTGGAGTCCACGTTCTTT
[37 nt withheld, positions 4114-4150]
ACCCTATCTCGGTCTATTCTTTTGATTTATAAGGGATTTTGCCGATTTCGGCCTATTGGTTAAAAAATGA
GCTGATTTAACAAAAATTTAACGCGAATTTTAACAAAATATTAACGCTTACAATTTAAATATTTGCTTAT
ACAATCT
[100 nt withheld, positions 4298-4397]
CTCAGGCAATGACCTGATAGCCTTTGTAG
[69 nt withheld, positions 4427-4495]
T
[44 nt withheld, positions 4497-4540]
ACCTACACATTACTCA
[44 nt withheld, positions 4557-4600]
TTGCGTTGAAATAAAGGCTTCTCCC
[83 nt withheld, positions 4626-4708]
TTCTTTGCCTTGCCTGTATGATTTATTGGATGTTGGAATCGCCTGATGCGGTATTTTCTCCTTACGCATC
TGTGCGGTATTTCACACCGCATATGGTGCACTCTCAGTACAATCTGCTCTGATGCCGCATAGTTAAGCCA
GCCCCGACACCCGCCAACACCCGCTGACGCGCCCTGACGGGCTTGTCTGCTCCCGGCATCCGCTTACAGA
CAAGCTGTGACCGTCTCCGGGAGCTGCATGTGTCAGAGGTTTTCACCGTCATCACCGAAACGCGCGAGAC
GAAAGGGCCTCGTGATACGCCTATTTTTATAGGTTAATGTCATGATAATAATGGTTTCTTAGACGTCAGG
TGGCACTTTTCGGGGAAATGTGCGCGGAACCCCTATTTGTTTATTTTTCTAAATACATTCAAATATGTAT
CCGCTCATGAGACAATAACCCTGATAAATGCTTCAATAATATTGAAAAAGGAAGAGTATGAGTATTCAAC
ATTTCCGTGTCGCCCTTATTCCCTTTTTTGCGGCATTTTGCCTTCCTGTTTTTGCTCACCCAGAAACGCT
GGTGAAAGTAAAAGATGCTGAAGATCAGTTGGGTGCACGAGTGGGTTACATCGAACTGGATCTCAACAGC
GGTAAGATCCTTGAGAGTTTTCGCCCCGAAGAACGTTTTCCAATGATGAGCACTTTTAAAGTTCTGCTAT
GTGGCGCGGTATTATCCCGTATTGACGCCGGGCAAGAGCAACTCGGTCGCCGCATACACTATTCTCAGAA
TGACTTGGTTGAGTACTCACCAGTCACAGAAAAGCATCTTACGGATGGCATGACAGTAAGAGAATTATGC
AGTGCTGCCATAACCATGAGTGATAACACTGCGGCCAACTTACTTCTGACAACGATCGGAGGACCGAAGG
AGCTAACCGCTTTTTTGCACAACATGGGGGATCATGTAACTCGCCTTGATCGTTGGGAACCGGAGCTGAA
TGAAGCCATACCAAACGACGAGCGTGACACCACGATGCCTGTAGCAATGGCAACAACGTTGCGCAAACTA
TTAACTGGCGAACTACTTACTCTAGCTTCCCGGCAACAATTAATAGACTGGATGGAGGCGGATAAAGTTG
CAGGACCACTTCTGCGCTCGGCCCTTCCGGCTGGCTGGTTTATTGCTGATAAATCTGGAGCCGGTGAGCG
TGGGTCTCGCGGTATCATTGCAGCACTGGGGCCAGATGGTAAGCCCTCCCGTATCGTAGTTATCTACACG
ACGGGGAGTCAGGCAACTATGGATGAACGAAATAGACAGATCGCTGAGATAGGTGCCTCACTGATTAAGC
ATTGGTAACTGTCAGACCAAGTTTACTCATATATACTTTAGATTGATTTAAAACTTCATTTTTAATTTAA
AAGGATCTAGGTGAAGATCCTTTTTGATAATCTCATGACCAAAATCCCTTAACGTGAGTTTTCGTTCCAC
TGAGCGTCAGACCCCGTAGAAAAGATCAAAGGATCTTC
Features (pLannotate 1.2.2; 16 found; start..end, strand, type, name):
      1..589     +  rep_origin     ori: high-copy-number ColE1/pMB1/pBR322/pUC origin of replication
    772..828     +  CDS            lacI (fragment): lac repressor; lacI; The lac repressor binds to the lac operator to inhibit transcription in E. coli. This inhibition can be relieved by adding lactose or isopropyl-β-D-thiogalactopyranoside (IPTG).
    822..955     -  repeat_region  AAV2 ITR: inverted terminal repeat of adeno-associated virus serotype 2 inverted
   1007..1050    -  rep_origin     SV40 ori (fragment): SV40 origin of replication
   1132..1150    +  enhancer       CMV enhancer (fragment): human cytomegalovirus immediate early enhancer
   2003..2327    +  CDS            FKBP-V (fragment): F36V mutant of FK506-binding protein FKBP12 binds synthetic ligands that do not bind wild-type FKBP
   2411..2653    +  CDS            PRRX1 (fragment): PRRX1_HUMAN - Also known as PMX1. Experimental evidence at protein level: Swiss-Prot protein existence level 1. Acts as a transcriptional regulator of muscle creatine kinase (MCK) and so has a role in the establishment of diverse mesodermal muscle types. The protein binds to an A/T-rich element in the muscle creatine enhancer (By similarity). From Homo sapiens (Human).
   3321..3453    +  repeat_region  AAV2 ITR (fragment): inverted terminal repeat of adeno-associated virus serotype 2 inverted
   3448..3517    +  CDS            lacZα (fragment): LacZα fragment of β-galactosidase; lacZ fragment
   3528..3833    +  CDS            M13 gene IV (fragment) (sequence partly withheld): pIV; IV; phage assembly
   3821..4249    +  rep_origin     f1 ori (sequence partly withheld): f1 bacteriophage origin of replication; arrow indicates direction of (+) strand synthesis
   4339..4742    +  CDS            M13 gene II (fragment) (sequence partly withheld): pII; II; replication
   4750..4849    -  misc_feature   bom (fragment): basis of mobility region from pBR322
   4951..4986    -  CDS            rop (fragment): Rop protein, which maintains plasmids at low copy number; rop
   5081..5185    +  promoter       AmpR promoter: bla
   5186..6046    +  CDS            AmpR: β-lactamase; bla; confers resistance to ampicillin, carbenicillin, and related antibiotics
