[The description below was written by a language model from this plasmid's Addgene catalogue record and pLannotate feature annotations shown in this document.]
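Description:
pAAV_FKBP-V5-PRRX1 is an adeno-associated virus transfer plasmid built on a pAAV backbone. It serves as a homology-directed repair donor for placing an N-terminal FKBP12(F36V)-V5 tag on the endogenous human PRRX1 gene (paired related homeobox 1). In E. coli it is maintained by a ColE1/pUC-type origin and selected through an AmpR (β-lactamase) cassette driven by its own promoter. An f1 phage origin and assorted short backbone remnants (lacI, lacZα, M13 gene, bom and rop fragments) are also annotated. The catalogue entry lists the plasmid as low copy and propagated in a recombination-deficient strain, a common way to keep the repeat-rich ITRs stable.

The payload lies between two AAV2 inverted terminal repeats, which allow the intervening DNA to be replicated and packaged into recombinant AAV particles. Within this region the annotation identifies the FKBP F36V coding sequence followed shortly by a fragment of the PRRX1 coding sequence. This fits an in-frame tag inserted at the start of the PRRX1 open reading frame. The V5 epitope is not annotated separately but presumably sits in the short gap between the two. The unannotated stretches on either side most likely represent PRRX1 genomic homology arms, although the record does not state this. No functional promoter is annotated, as only very short CMV enhancer and SV40 ori fragments appear, so expression of the tagged protein would depend on the native locus after integration. FKBP12(F36V) binds synthetic ligands that do not bind the wild-type protein and is the basis of dTAG-type inducible degradation, while V5 permits detection and immunoprecipitation. The record does not specify the nuclease or guide used for targeting. The depositor and sequencing-derived records differ by three nucleotides in length but share the same features.
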