Addgene plasmid #215024: pAAV_FKBP-V5-PRRX1
Purpose: AAV vector for knocking in an N-terminal tag (FKBP12F36V and V5) for human PRRX1
Depositing lab: Joanna Wysocka. Depositing organization: Stanford University. Publication: DNA-guided transcription factor cooperativity shapes face and limb mesenchyme. Kim S, Morgunova E, Naqvi S, Goovaerts S, Bader M, Koska M, Popov A, Luong C, Pogson A, Swigut T, Claes P, Taipale J, Wysocka J. Cell. 2024 Feb 1;187(3):692-711.e26. doi: 10.1016/j.cell.2023.12.032. Epub 2024 Jan 22. PubMed 38262408.
Backbone
  Vector backbone: pAAV
  Backbone size w/o insert (bp): 4098
  Vector type: AAV
Growth in bacteria
  Bacterial resistance: Ampicillin, 100 μg/mL
  Growth temperature: 30°C
  Growth strain: NEB Stable
  Copy number: Low Copy
Gene/Insert
  Gene/Insert name: paired related homeobox 1 (alt names: PRRX1; PRX1)
  Species: H. sapiens (human)
  Insert size (bp): 2121
  Entrez Gene: PRRX1 (a.k.a. AGOTC, PHOX1, PMX1, PRX-1, PRX1)
  Tag / fusion protein: FKBP-V5 (N terminal on insert)
  Cloning method: Gibson Cloning
  Sequencing primers: 5′ TGTCCAACATTACCGCCATGTTG
Terms and licenses: Academic/Nonprofit Terms; Industry Terms: Not Available to Industry
How to cite: pAAV_FKBP-V5-PRRX1 was a gift from Joanna Wysocka (Addgene plasmid # 215024 ; http://n2t.net/addgene:215024 ; RRID:Addgene_215024)
